>Addgene plasmid #59140 | pLX304-FOS-V5 | addgene full sequence | sequence record 247993 | Addgene NGS Result
GGCTCGAGGGGGCCCGGGGTTATTAATAGTAATCAATTACGGGGTCATTAGTTCATAGCCCATATATGGA
GTTCCGCGTTACATAACTTACGGTAAATGGCCCGCCTGGCTGACCGCCCAACGACCCCCGCCCATTGACG
TCAATAATGACGTATGTTCCCATAGTAACGCCAATAGGGACTTTCCATTGACGTCAATGGGTGGAGTATT
TACGGTAAACTGCCCACTTGGCAGTACATCAAGTGTATCATATGCCAAGTACGCCCCCTATTGACGTCAA
TGACGGTAAATGGCCCGCCTGGCATTATGCCCAGTACATGACCTTATGGGACTTTCCTACTTGGCAGTAC
ATCTACGTATTAGTCATCGCTATTACCATGGTGATGCGGTTTTGGCAGTACATCAATGGGCGTGGATAGC
GGTTTGACTCACGGGGATTTCCAAGTCTCCACCCCATTGACGTCAATGGGAGTTTGTTTTGGCACCAAAA
TCAACGGGACTTTCCAAAATGTCGTAACAACTCCGCCCCATTGACGCAAATGGGCGGTAGGCGTGTACGG
TGGGAGGTCTATATAAGCAGAGCTCTCTGGCTAACTGTCGGGATCAACAAGTTTGTACAAAAAAGTTGGC
ATGATGTTCTCGGGCTTCAACGCAGACTACGAGGCGTCATCCTCCCGCTGCAGCAGCGCGTCCCCGGCCG
GGGATAGCCTCTCTTACTACCACTCACCCGCAGACTCCTTCTCCAGCATGGGCTCGCCTGTCAACGCGCA
GGACTTCTGCACGGACCTGGCCGTCTCCAGTGCCAACTTCATTCCCACGGTCACTGCCATCTCGACCAGT
CCGGACCTGCAGTGGCTGGTGCAGCCCGCCCTCGTCTCCTCTGTGGCCCCATCGCAGACCAGAGCCCCTC
ACCCTTTCGGAGTCCCCGCCCCCTCCGCTGGGGCTTACTCCAGGGCTGGCGTTGTGAAGACCATGACAGG
AGGCCGAGCGCAGAGCATTGGCAGGAGGGGCAAGGTGGAACAGTTATCTCCAGAAGAAGAAGAGAAAAGG
AGAATCCGAAGGGAAAGGAATAAGATGGCTGCAGCCAAATGCCGCAACCGGAGGAGGGAGCTGACTGATA
CACTCCAAGCGGAGACAGACCAACTAGAAGATGAGAAGTCTGCTTTGCAGACCGAGATTGCCAACCTGCT
GAAGGAGAAGGAAAAACTAGAGTTCATCCTGGCAGCTCACCGACCTGCCTGCAAGATCCCTGATGACCTG
GGCTTCCCAGAAGAGATGTCTGTGGCTTCCCTTGATCTGACTGGGGGCCTGCCAGAGGTTGCCACCCCGG
AGTCTGAGGAGGCCTTCACCCTGCCTCTCCTCAATGACCCTGAGCCCAAGCCCTCAGTGGAACCTGTCAA
GAGCATCAGCAGCATGGAGCTGAAGACCGAGCCCTTTGATGACTTCCTGTTCCCAGCATCATCCAGGCCC
AGTGGCTCTGAGACAGCCCGCTCCGTGCCAGACATGGACCTATCTGGGTCCTTCTATGCAGCAGACTGGG
AGCCTCTGCACAGTGGCTCCCTGGGGATGGGGCCCATGGCCACAGAGCTGGAGCCCCTGTGCACTCCGGT
GGTCACCTGTACTCCCAGCTGCACTGCTTACACGTCTTCCTTCGTCTTCACCTACCCCGAGGCTGACTCC
TTCCCCAGCTGTGCAGCTGCCCACCGCAAGGGCAGCAGCAGCAATGAGCCTTCCTCTGACTCGCTCAGCT
CACCCACGCTGCTGGCCCTGTGCCCAACTTTCTTGTACAAAGTGGTTGGTAAGCCTATCCCTAACCCTCT
CCTCGGTCTCGATTCTACGTAGTAATGAGCTAGCGCTAACCGGTGGCGCGTTAAGTCGACAATCAACCTC
TGGATTACAAAATTTGTGAAAGATTGACTGGTATTCTTAACTATGTTGCTCCTTTTACGCTATGTGGATA
CGCTGCTTTAATGCCTTTGTATCATGCTATTGCTTCCCGTATGGCTTTCATTTTCTCCTCCTTGTATAAA
TCCTGGTTGCTGTCTCTTTATGAGGAGTTGTGGCCCGTTGTCAGGCAACGTGGCGTGGTGTGCACTGTGT
TTGCTGACGCAACCCCCACTGGTTGGGGCATTGCCACCACCTGTCAGCTCCTTTCCGGGACTTTCGCTTT
CCCCCTCCCTATTGCCACGGCGGAACTCATCGCCGCCTGCCTTGCCCGCTGCTGGACAGGGGCTCGGCTG
TTGGGCACTGACAATTCCGTGGTGTTGTCGGGGAAATCATCGTCCTTTCCTTGGCTGCTCGCCTGTGTTG
CCACCTGGATTCTGCGCGGGACGTCCTTCTGCTACGTCCCTTCGGCCCTCAATCCAGCGGACCTTCCTTC
CCGCGGCCTGCTGCCGGCTCTGCGGCCTCTTCCGCGTCTTCGCCTTCGCCCTCAGACGAGTCGGATCTCC
CTTTGGGCCGCCTCCCCGCGTCGACTTTAAGACCAATGACTTACAAGGCAGCTGTAGATCTTAGCCACTT
TTTAAAAGAAAAGGGGGGACTGGAAGGGCTAATTCACTCCCAACGAAGACAAGATCTGCTTTTTGCTTGT
ACTGGGTCTCTCTGGTTAGACCAGATCTGAGCCTGGGAGCTCTCTGGCTAACTAGGGAACCCACTGCTTA
AGCCTCAATAAAGCTTGCCTTGAGTGCTTCAAGTAGTGTGTGCCCGTCTGTTGTGTGACTCTGGTAACTA
GAGATCCCTCAGACCCTTTTAGTCAGTGTGGAAAATCTCTAGCAGTACGTATAGTAGTTCATGTCATCTT
ATTATTCAGTATTTATAACTTGCAAAGAAATGAATATCAGAGAGTGAGAGGAACTTGTTTATTGCAGCTT
ATAATGGTTACAAATAAAGCAATAGCATCACAAATTTCACAAATAAAGCATTTTTTTCACTGCATTCTAG
TTGTGGTTTGTCCAAACTCATCAATGTATCTTATCATGTCTGGCTCTAGCTATCCCGCCCCTAACTCCGC
CCATCCCGCCCCTAACTCCGCCCAGTTCCGCCCATTCTCCGCCCCATGGCTGACTAATTTTTTTTATTTA
TGCAGAGGCCGAGGCCGCCTCGGCCTCTGAGCTATTCCAGAAGTAGTGAGGAGGCTTTTTTGGAGGCCTA
GGGACGTACCCAATTCGCCCTATAGTGAGTCGTATTACGCGCGCTCACTGGCCGTCGTTTTACAACGTCG
TGACTGGGAAAACCCTGGCGTTACCCAACTTAATCGCCTTGCAGCACATCCCCCTTTCGCCAGCTGGCGT
AATAGCGAAGAGGCCCGCACCGATCGCCCTTCCCAACAGTTGCGCAGCCTGAATGGCGAATGGG
[124 nt withheld, positions 3355-3478]
C
[91 nt withheld, positions 3480-3570]
A
[49 nt withheld, positions 3572-3620]
CCTTTGACGTTGGAGTCCACGTTCTTT
[37 nt withheld, positions 3648-3684]
ACCCTATCTCGGTCTATTCTTTTGATTTATAAGGGATTTTGCCGATTTCGGCCTATTGGTTAAAAAATGA
GCTGATTTAACAAAAATTTAACGCGAATTTTAACAAAATATTAACGCTTACAATTTAGGTGGCACTTTTC
GGGGAAATGTGCGCGGAACCCCTATTTGTTTATTTTTCTAAATACATTCAAATATGTATCCGCTCATGAG
ACAATAACCCTGATAAATGCTTCAATAATATTGAAAAAGGAAGAGTATGAGTATTCAACATTTCCGTGTC
GCCCTTATTCCCTTTTTTGCGGCATTTTGCCTTCCTGTTTTTGCTCACCCAGAAACGCTGGTGAAAGTAA
AAGATGCTGAAGATCAGTTGGGTGCACGAGTGGGTTACATCGAACTGGATCTCAACAGCGGTAAGATCCT
TGAGAGTTTTCGCCCCGAAGAACGTTTTCCAATGATGAGCACTTTTAAAGTTCTGCTATGTGGCGCGGTA
TTATCCCGTATTGACGCCGGGCAAGAGCAACTCGGTCGCCGCATACACTATTCTCAGAATGACTTGGTTG
AGTACTCACCAGTCACAGAAAAGCATCTTACGGATGGCATGACAGTAAGAGAATTATGCAGTGCTGCCAT
AACCATGAGTGATAACACTGCGGCCAACTTACTTCTGACAACGATCGGAGGACCGAAGGAGCTAACCGCT
TTTTTGCACAACATGGGGGATCATGTAACTCGCCTTGATCGTTGGGAACCGGAGCTGAATGAAGCCATAC
CAAACGACGAGCGTGACACCACGATGCCTGTAGCAATGGCAACAACGTTGCGCAAACTATTAACTGGCGA
ACTACTTACTCTAGCTTCCCGGCAACAATTAATAGACTGGATGGAGGCGGATAAAGTTGCAGGACCACTT
CTGCGCTCGGCCCTTCCGGCTGGCTGGTTTATTGCTGATAAATCTGGAGCCGGTGAGCGTGGGTCTCGCG
GTATCATTGCAGCACTGGGGCCAGATGGTAAGCCCTCCCGTATCGTAGTTATCTACACGACGGGGAGTCA
GGCAACTATGGATGAACGAAATAGACAGATCGCTGAGATAGGTGCCTCACTGATTAAGCATTGGTAACTG
TCAGACCAAGTTTACTCATATATACTTTAGATTGATTTAAAACTTCATTTTTAATTTAAAAGGATCTAGG
TGAAGATCCTTTTTGATAATCTCATGACCAAAATCCCTTAACGTGAGTTTTCGTTCCACTGAGCGTCAGA
CCCCGTAGAAAAGATCAAAGGATCTTCTTGAGATCCTTTTTTTCTGCGCGTAATCTGCTGCTTGCAAACA
AAAAAACCACCGCTACCAGCGGTGGTTTGTTTGCCGGATCAAGAGCTACCAACTCTTTTTCCGAAGGTAA
CTGGCTTCAGCAGAGCGCAGATACCAAATACTGTTCTTCTAGTGTAGCCGTAGTTAGGCCACCACTTCAA
GAACTCTGTAGCACCGCCTACATACCTCGCTCTGCTAATCCTGTTACCAGTGGCTGCTGCCAGTGGCGAT
AAGTCGTGTCTTACCGGGTTGGACTCAAGACGATAGTTACCGGATAAGGCGCAGCGGTCGGGCTGAACGG
GGGGTTCGTGCACACAGCCCAGCTTGGAGCGAACGACCTACACCGAACTGAGATACCTACAGCGTGAGCT
ATGAGAAAGCGCCACGCTTCCCGAAGGGAGAAAGGCGGACAGGTATCCGGTAAGCGGCAGGGTCGGAACA
GGAGAGCGCACGAGGGAGCTTCCAGGGGGAAACGCCTGGTATCTTTATAGTCCTGTCGGGTTTCGCCACC
TCTGACTTGAGCGTCGATTTTTGTGATGCTCGTCAGGGGGGCGGAGCCTATGGAAAAACGCCAGCAACGC
GGCCTTTTTACGGTTCCTGGCCTTTTGCTGGCCTTTTGCTCACATGTTCTTTCCTGCGTTATCCCCTGAT
TCTGTGGATAACCGTATTACCGCCTTTGAGTGAGCTGATACCGCTCGCCGCAGCCGAACGACCGAGCGCA
GCGAGTCAGTGAGCGAGGAAGCGGAAGAGCGCCCAATACGCAAACCGCCTCTCCCCGCGCGTTGGCCGAT
TCATTAATGCAGCTGGCACGACAGGTTTCCCGACTGGAAAGCGGGCAGTGAGCGCAACGCAATTAATGTG
AGTTAGCTCACTCATTAGGCACCCCAGGCTTTACACTTTATGCTTCCGGCTCGTATGTTGTGTGGAATTG
TGAGCGGATAACAATTTCACACAGGAAACAGCTATGACCATGATTACGCCAAGCGCGCAATTAACCCTCA
CTAAAGGGAACAAAAGCTGGAGCTGCAAGCTTAATGTAGTCTTATGCAATACTCTTGTAGTCTTGCAACA
TGGTAACGATGAGTTAGCAACATGCCTTACAAGGAGAGAAAAAGCACCGTGCATGCCGATTGGTGGAAGT
AAGGTGGTACGATCGTGCCTTATTAGGAAGGCAACAGACGGGTCTGACATGGATTGGACGAACCACTGAA
TTGCCGCATTGCAGAGATATTGTATTTAAGTGCCTAGCTCGATACATAAACGGGTCTCTCTGGTTAGACC
AGATCTGAGCCTGGGAGCTCTCTGGCTAACTAGGGAACCCACTGCTTAAGCCTCAATAAAGCTTGCCTTG
AGTGCTTCAAGTAGTGTGTGCCCGTCTGTTGTGTGACTCTGGTAACTAGAGATCCCTCAGACCCTTTTAG
TCAGTGTGGAAAATCTCTAGCAGTGGCGCCCGAACAGGGACTTGAAAGCGAAAGGGAAACCAGAGGAGCT
CTCTCGACGCAGGACTCGGCTTGCTGAAGCGCGCACGGCAAGAGGCGAGGGGCGGCGACTGGTGAGTACG
CCAAAAATTTTGACTAGCGGAGGCTAGAAGGAGAGAGATGGGTGCGAGAGCGTCAGTATTAAGCGGGGGA
GAATTAGATCGCGATGGGAAAAAATTCGGTTAAGGCCAGGGGGAAAGAAAAAATATAAATTAAAACATAT
AGTATGGGCAAGCAGGGAGCTAGAACGATTCGCAGTTAATCCTGGCCTGTTAGAAACATCAGAAGGCTGT
AGACAAATACTGGGACAGCTACAACCATCCCTTCAGACAGGATCAGAAGAACTTAGATCATTATATAATA
CAGTAGCAACCCTCTATTGTGTGCATCAAAGGATAGAGATAAAAGACACCAAGGAAGCTTTAGACAAGAT
AGAGGAAGAGCAAAACAAAAGTAAGACCACCGCACAGCAAGCGGCCGCTGATCTTCAGACCTGGAGGAGG
AGATATGAGGGACAATTGGAGAAGTGAATTATATAAATATAAAGTAGTAAAAATTGAACCATTAGGAGTA
GCACCCACCAAGGCAAAGAGAAGAGTGGTGCAGAGAGAAAAAAGAGCAGTGGGAATAGGAGCTTTGTTCC
TTGGGTTCTTGGGAGCAGCAGGAAGCACTATGGGCGCAGCGTCAATGACGCTGACGGTACAGGCCAGACA
ATTATTGTCTGGTATAGTGCAGCAGCAGAACAATTTGCTGAGGGCTATTGAGGCGCAACAGCATCTGTTG
CAACTCACAGTCTGGGGCATCAAGCAGCTCCAGGCAAGAATCCTGGCTGTGGAAAGATACCTAAAGGATC
AACAGCTCCTGGGGATTTGGGGTTGCTCTGGAAAACTCATTTGCACCACTGCTGTGCCTTGGAATGCTAG
TTGGAGTAATAAATCTCTGGAACAGATTTGGAATCACACGACCTGGATGGAGTGGGACAGAGAAATTAAC
AATTACACAAGCTTAATACACTCCTTAATTGAAGAATCGCAAAACCAGCAAGAAAAGAATGAACAAGAAT
TATTGGAATTAGATAAATGGGCAAGTTTGTGGAATTGGTTTAACATAACAAATTGGCTGTGGTATATAAA
ATTATTCATAATGATAGTAGGAGGCTTGGTAGGTTTAAGAATAGTTTTTGCTGTACTTTCTATAGTGAAT
AGAGTTAGGCAGGGATATTCACCATTATCGTTTCAGACCCACCTCCCAACCCCGAGGGGACCCTTGCGCC
TTTTCCAAGGCAGCCCTGGGTTTGCGCAGGGACGCGGCTGCTCTGGGCGTGGTTCCGGGAAACGCAGCGG
CGCCGACCCTGGGTCTCGCACATTCTTCACGTCCGTTCGCAGCGTCACCCGGATCTTCGCCGCTACCCTT
GTGGGCCCCCCGGCGACGCTTCCTGCTCCGCCCCTAAGTCGGGAAGGTTCCTTGCGGTTCGCGGCGTGCC
GGACGTGACAAACGGAAGCCGCACGTCTCACTAGTACCCTCGCAGACGGACAGCGCCAGGGAGCAATGGC
AGCGCGCCGACCGCGATGGGCTGTGGCCAATAGCGGCTGCTCAGCAGGGCGCGCCGAGAGCAGCGGCCGG
GAAGGGGCGGTGCGGGAGGCGGGGTGTGGGGCGGTAGTGTGGGCCCTGTTCCTGCCCGCGCGGTGTTCCG
CATTCTGCAAGCCTCCGGAGCGCACGTCGGCAGTCGGCTCCCTCGTTGACCGAATCACCGACCTCTCTCC
CCAGGGGGTACCACCATGGCCAAGCCTTTGTCTCAAGAAGAATCCACCCTCATTGAAAGAGCAACGGCTA
CAATCAACAGCATCCCCATCTCTGAAGACTACAGCGTCGCCAGCGCAGCTCTCTCTAGCGACGGCCGCAT
CTTCACTGGTGTCAATGTATATCATTTTACTGGGGGACCTTGTGCAGAACTCGTGGTGCTGGGCACTGCT
GCTGCTGCGGCAGCTGGCAACCTGACTTGTATCGTCGCGATCGGAAATGAGAACAGGGGCATCTTGAGCC
CCTGCGGACGGTGCCGACAGGTGCTTCTCGATCTGCATCCTGGGATCAAAGCCATAGTGAAGGACAGTGA
TGGACAGCCGACGGCAGTTGGGATTCGTGAATTGCTGCCCTCTGGTTATGTGTGGGAGGGCCTGCAGCTG
CAGTAGTAAGAATTCTAGATCTTGAGACAAATGGCAGTATTCATCCACAATTTTAAAAGAAAAGGGGGGA
TTGGGGGGTACAGTGCAGGGGAAAGAATAGTAGACATAATAGCAACAGACATACAAACTAAAGAATTACA
AAAACAAATTACAAAAATTCAAAATTTTCGGGTTTATTACAGGGACAGCAGAGATCCACTTTGGCGCC
Features (pLannotate 1.2.2; 31 found; start..end, strand, type, name):
     77..380     +  enhancer       CMV enhancer: human cytomegalovirus immediate early enhancer
    381..584     +  promoter       CMV promoter: human cytomegalovirus (CMV) immediate early promoter
    608..625     +  protein_bind   attB1 (fragment): mutant version of attB; core recombination site for the Gateway® BP reaction BP Clonase™
    631..1770    +  CDS            FOS: FOS_HUMAN - Also known as G0S7. Experimental evidence at protein level: Swiss-Prot protein existence level 1. Nuclear phosphoprotein which forms a tight but non-covalently linked complex with the JUN/AP-1 transcription factor. In the heterodimer, FOS and JUN/AP-1 basic regions each seems to interact with symmetrical DNA half sites. On TGF-beta activation, forms a multimeric SMAD3/SMAD4/JUN/FOS complex at the AP1/SMAD-binding site to regulate TGF-beta-mediated signaling. Has a critical function in regulating the development of cells destined to form and maintain the skeleton. It is thought to h
   1773..1796    -  protein_bind   attB2: mutant version of attB; recombination site for the Gateway® BP reaction BP Clonase™
   1798..1839    +  CDS            V5 tag: epitope tag from simian virus 5
   1881..2469    +  misc_feature   WPRE: woodchuck hepatitis virus posttranscriptional regulatory element
   2520..2539    +  misc_feature   cPPT/CTS (fragment): central polypurine tract and central termination sequence of HIV-1
   2541..2774    +  LTR            3' LTR (ΔU3): self-inactivating 3' long terminal repeat (LTR) from HIV-1
   2852..2973    +  polyA_signal   SV40 poly(A) signal: SV40 polyadenylation signal
   3013..3148    +  rep_origin     SV40 ori: SV40 origin of replication
   3169..3187    -  promoter       T7 promoter: promoter for bacteriophage T7 RNA polymerase
   3195..3350    +  CDS            lacZα (fragment): LacZα fragment of β-galactosidase; lacZ fragment
   3355..3783    +  rep_origin     f1 ori (sequence partly withheld): f1 bacteriophage origin of replication; arrow indicates direction of (+) strand synthesis
   3836..3940    +  promoter       AmpR promoter: bla
   3941..4801    +  CDS            AmpR: β-lactamase; bla; confers resistance to ampicillin, carbenicillin, and related antibiotics
   4972..5560    +  rep_origin     ori: high-copy-number ColE1/pMB1/pBR322/pUC origin of replication
   5743..5835    +  CDS            lacI (fragment): lac repressor; lacI; The lac repressor binds to the lac operator to inhibit transcription in E. coli. This inhibition can be relieved by adding lactose or isopropyl-β-D-thiogalactopyranoside (IPTG).
   5848..5869    +  protein_bind   CAP binding site: CAP binding activates transcription in the presence of cAMP. E. coli catabolite activator protein
   5884..5914    +  promoter       lac promoter: promoter for the E. coli lac operon
   5922..5938    +  protein_bind   lac operator: The lac repressor binds to the lac operator to inhibit transcription in E. coli. This inhibition can be relieved by adding lactose or isopropyl-β-D-thiogalactopyranoside (IPTG). lac repressor encoded by lacI
   5983..6001    +  promoter       T3 promoter: promoter for bacteriophage T3 RNA polymerase
   6029..6255    +  promoter       RSV promoter: Rous sarcoma virus enhancer/promoter
   6256..6436    +  LTR            5' LTR (truncated): truncated 5' long terminal repeat (LTR) from HIV-1
   6483..6608    +  misc_feature   HIV-1 Ψ: packaging signal of human immunodeficiency virus type 1
   6592..6955    +  CDS            HIV-1 gag (fragment): gag protein from human immunodeficiency virus 1; gag
   7101..7334    +  misc_feature   RRE: The Rev response element (RRE) of HIV-1 allows for Rev-dependent mRNA export from the nucleus to the cytoplasm.
   7711..7737    +  CDS            Rev (fragment): human immunodeficiency virus 1 (HIV-1) Rev protein; rev; enhances nuclear export of unspliced and incompletely spliced viral mRNAs
   7738..8238    +  promoter       hPGK promoter: human phosphoglycerate kinase 1 promoter
   8250..8645    +  CDS            BSD: blasticidin S deaminase; Aspergillus terreus BSD; confers resistance to blasticidin
   8705..8822    +  misc_feature   cPPT/CTS: central polypurine tract and central termination sequence of HIV-1
