[The description below was written by a language model from this plasmid's Addgene catalogue record and pLannotate feature annotations shown in this document.]
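Description:
pLX304-FOS-V5 is a third-generation-style, self-inactivating HIV-1 lentiviral expression plasmid built on the pLX304 backbone and used to deliver wild-type human FOS into mammalian cells. In bacteria it is maintained through a high-copy ColE1/pUC-type origin with ampicillin resistance (β-lactamase). An f1 origin and remnants of a phagemid backbone (lac promoter/operator, lacZα and lacI fragments, T7 and T3 promoters) are also annotated. The viral portion comprises an RSV promoter driving a truncated 5' LTR, the Ψ packaging signal with a gag fragment, the Rev response element, a central polypurine tract, and a ΔU3 3' LTR followed by an SV40 polyadenylation signal and SV40 origin. This layout lets the genomic RNA be transcribed and packaged when helper functions are supplied separately, while the U3 deletion inactivates LTR promoter activity after integration.

Two cassettes sit between the LTRs. A human PGK promoter drives blasticidin S deaminase, allowing blasticidin selection of transduced cells. Downstream, after the cPPT, the CMV enhancer/promoter drives the FOS open reading frame, which was introduced by Gateway recombination and is flanked by attB1 and attB2 sites. The backbone supplies a V5 epitope directly after attB2, giving a C-terminally tagged protein for detection, and a WPRE follows to boost transcript expression. FOS encodes the nuclear phosphoprotein that pairs with JUN to form the AP-1 transcription factor. The construct serves for stable or transient overexpression of tagged FOS and was deposited with a study of KRAS and YAP1 in EMT and tumor survival. The catalogue lists a total size of 9,377 bp, whereas the annotated sequencing record is 8,862 nt; the record does not explain the difference.
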