Addgene plasmid #59140: pLX304-FOS-V5
Purpose: wild-type FOS with C-terminal V5 tag expressed from pLX vector
Depositing lab: William Hahn. Depositing organization: Dana-Farber Cancer Institute. Publication: KRAS and YAP1 Converge to Regulate EMT and Tumor Survival. Shao DD, Xue W, Krall EB, Bhutkar A, Piccioni F, Wang X, Schinzel AC, Sood S, Rosenbluh J, Kim JW, Zwang Y, Roberts TM, Root DE, Jacks T, Hahn WC. Cell. 2014 Jul 3;158(1):171-84. doi: 10.1016/j.cell.2014.06.004. Epub 2014 Jun 19. PubMed 24954536.
Backbone
  Vector backbone: pLX304
  Total vector size (bp): 9377
  Vector type: Mammalian Expression, Lentiviral
  Selectable markers: Blasticidin
Growth in bacteria
  Bacterial resistance: Ampicillin, 100 μg/mL
  Growth temperature: 37°C
  Growth strain: Stbl3
  Copy number: High Copy
Gene/Insert
  Gene/Insert name: FOS
  Species: H. sapiens (human)
  Entrez Gene: FOS (a.k.a. AP-1, C-FOS, p55)
  Promoter: CMV
  Tag / fusion protein: V5 (C terminal on backbone)
  Cloning method: Gateway Cloning
  Sequencing primers: 5′ CMV-F; 3′ WPRE-R
Terms and licenses: Academic/Nonprofit Terms; Industry Terms: Not Available to Industry
How to cite: pLX304-FOS-V5 was a gift from William Hahn (Addgene plasmid # 59140 ; http://n2t.net/addgene:59140 ; RRID:Addgene_59140)
