>Addgene plasmid #59140 | pLX304-FOS-V5 | addgene partial sequence | sequence record 98345 | pLX-Fwd
GGCGGTAGGCGTGTACGGTGGGAGGTCTATATAAGCAGAGCTCTCTGGCTAACTGTCGGGATCAACAAGT
TTGTACAAAAAAGTTGGCATGATGTTCTCGGGCTTCAACGCAGACTACGAGGCGTCATCCTCCCGCTGCA
GCAGCGCGTCCCCGGCCGGGGATAGCCTCTCTTACTACCACTCACCCGCAGACTCCTTCTCCAGCATGGG
CTCGCCTGTCAACGCGCAGGACTTCTGCACGGACCTGGCCGTCTCCAGTGCCAACTTCATTCCCACGGTC
ACTGCCATCTCGACCAGTCCGGACCTGCAGTGGCTGGTGCAGCCCGCCCTCGTCTCCTCTGTGGCCCCAT
CGCAGACCAGAGCCCCTCACCCTTTCGGAGTCCCCGCCCCCTCCGCTGGGGCTTACTCCA
