>Addgene plasmid #59140 | pLX304-FOS-V5 | addgene partial sequence | sequence record 98692 | pLX-Rev
AGCGGGCAGGCAGGCGGCGATGAGTTCCGCCGTGGCAATAGGGAGGGGGAAAGCGAAAGTCCCGGAAAGG
AGCTGACAGGTGGTGGCAATGCCCCAACCAGTGGGGGTTGCGTCAGCAAACACAGTGCACACCACGCCAC
GTTGCCTGACAACGGGCCACAACTCCTCATAAAGAGACAGCAACCAGGATTTATACAAGGAGGAGAAAAT
GAAAGCCATACGGGAAGCAATAGCATGATACAAAGGCATTAAAGCAGCGTATCCACATAGCGTAAAAGGA
GCAACATAGTTAAGAATACCAGTCAATCTTTCACAAATTTTGTAATCCAGAGGTTGATTGTCGACTTAAC
GCGCCACCGGTTAGCGCTAGCTCATTACTA
