>Addgene plasmid #59140 | pLX304-FOS-V5 | addgene partial sequence | sequence record 98726 | WPRE-R 5'-CATAGCGTAAAAGGAGCAACA-3'
AATTTTGTAATCCAGAGGTTGATTGTCGACTTAACGCGCCACCGGTTAGCGCTAGCTCATTACTACGTAG
AATCGAGACCGAGGAGAGGGTTAGGGATAGGCTTACCAACCACTTTGTACAAGAAAGTTGGGCACAGGGC
CAGCAGCGTGGGTGAGCTGAGCGAGTCAGAGGAAGGCTCATTGCTGCTGCTGCCCTTGCGGTGGGCAGCT
GC
